>Addgene plasmid #53759 | pEGFP-C3-Sec10 | addgene partial sequence | sequence record 91942 | SV40pA-R 5'-GAAATTTGTGATGCTATTGC-3'
TTATAAGCTGCAATAAACAAGTTAACAACAACAATTGCATTCATTTTATGTTTCAGGTTCAGGGGGAGGT
GTGGGAGGTTTTTTAAAGCAAGTAAAACCTCTACAAATGTGGTATGGCTGATTATGATCAGTTATCTAGA
TCCGGTGGATCCTCAGCTGAAGTGTCGAGCAAGGCGGGCAGATCTATAATCAGCACGAAGTTGTACGAAG
GAGTGAAGTATATTCTTGTCCAGATTAGCAAGTTGTTCTCCTGAGCAGACTTGCTTTAAATTATCTGGGG
CAACTACCAGAAGATTGCAAAGAGCATGCAGAGTATCAAAAAGATGTAATACCATTGGAATCTTGAAGTC
TTTGGCACACTTCCTATATTCGGCTACATCACAAATGGCCAACATGCCACCCATACAACTGTAGGAATAT
TGTTGAAGATGCTCATAGATAAGTCGATGAAAACGTACTCCAAGTTCCATCAAAACTGTATCCACATTCT
TCCCATCCATGGAATTTTTAATCTTCTCCACTTGTTTTCTTACGTAAGCACAGACTTTTACACAGGCATT
AGTATATTGAATCAAAACATTGTTTTCATCTTCTGGCTTAAAATCTGTTTTCTTCTGTTCTGCAGCCAAA
ATATGCTTCATCTGTCTAATCATACAATTTAATGTCCTATCAATGCCAGTATCCAATTTCATCTCCATTT
GTTCAATTATTTCTTTTTTCTTCTGAAGGCATTCAGATAACTTAGGAGAAGAGCTTATTAGTGGCATAAG
GTGATCATTAAACTGTTTGTCAAAAAGATGAAAAATAGTATTGGCCTGTTGCACAACGTCCAAAAAATAA
AGATTTGCATTCCTAGAATCTGAAGAGGGAATTCCAGCAAGTCCTGTTTCCAAAGCATAATCAATATGCT
CAATACATAAAAATTCCACAAGAATGGTAAAAATTCTGAAGGCATTCCTTGGTAAGTCAGAAGGATCAGA
GAGCCTATGACATCTTTCAAAGGCTTGTTTGGTTTCTTGTAAAAGATTAACCACCACTTCTTGGGATAGA
AAAGTCTCCCCATGAGTATCGATACTTGGCCCAAGTGGTAAGTTGGTACGCTGTCTAATTCT
