>Addgene plasmid #53759 | pEGFP-C3-Sec10 | addgene partial sequence | sequence record 92131 | EGFP-C 5'-CATGGTCCTGCTGGAGTTCGTG-3'
CTCTCGGCATGGACGAGCTGTACAAGTACTCAGATCTCGAGACCATGGCTACCACGGCCGAGCTCTTCGA
GGAGCCTTTTGTGGCAGATGAATATATTGAACGTCTTGTATGGAGAACCCCAGGAGGAGGCTCTAGAGGT
GGACCTGAAGCTTTTGATCCTAAAAGATTATTAGAAGAATTTGTAAATCATATTCAGGAACTCCAGATAA
TGGATGAAAGGATTCAGAGGAAAGTAGAGAAACTAGAGCAACAATGTCAGAAAGAAGCCAAGGAATTTGC
CAAGAAGGTACAAGAGCTGCAGAAAAGCAATCAGGTTGCCTTCCAACATTTCCAAGAACTAGATGAGCAC
ATTAGCTATGTAGCAACTAAAGTCTGTCACCTTGGAGACCAGTTAGAGGGGGTAAACACACCCAGACAAC
GGGCAGTGGAGGCTCAGAAATTGATGAAATACTTTAATGAGTTTCTAGATGGAGAATTGAAATCTGATGT
TTTTACAAATTCTGAAAAGATAAAGGAAGCAGCAGACATCATTCAGAAGTTGCACCTAATTGCCCAAGAG
TTACCTTTTGATAGATTTTCAGAAGTTAAATCCAAAATTGCAAGTAAATACCATGATTTAGAATGCCAGC
TGATTCAGGAGTTTACCAGTGCTCAAAGAAGAGGTGAAATCTCCAGAATGAGAGAAGTAGCAGCAGTTTT
ACTTCATTTTAAGGGTTATTCCCATTGTGTTGATGTTTATATAAAGCAGTGCCAGGAGGGTGCTTATTTG
AGAAATGATATATTTGAAGACGCTGGAATACTCTGTCAAAGAGTGAACAAACAAGTTGGAGATATCTTCA
GTAATCCAGAAACAGTCCTGGCTAAACTTATTCAAAATGTATTTGAAATCAAACTACAGAGTTTTGTGAA
AGAGCAGTTAGAAGAATGTAGGAAGTCCGATGCAGAGCAATATCTCAAAAATCTCTATGATCTGTATACA
AGAACCACCAATCTTTCCAGCAAGCTGATGGAGTTTAATTTAGGTACTGATAAACAGACTTTCTTGTCTA
AGCTTATCAAATCCATTTTCATTTCCTATTTGGAGAACTATATTGAGGTGGAGACTGGATATTTGAAAA
