[The description below was written by a language model from this plasmid's Addgene catalogue record.]
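Description:
pEGFP-C3-Sec10 is a mammalian expression plasmid built on the pEGFP-C3 backbone (about 4.7 kb) carrying the human Sec10 coding sequence, also known as EXOC5 or SEC10L1. The roughly 2.1 kb insert brings the total size to about 6.8 kb. It was placed between the XhoI and BamHI sites of the multiple cloning site, and both sites remain intact, so the fragment can be excised or transferred. Because the cloning site in C-series EGFP vectors lies downstream of the fluorescent protein coding region, Sec10 is produced as a fusion with GFP at its N terminus. The record does not list the promoter or other regulatory features. pEGFP-C vectors generally drive the fusion from the CMV immediate-early promoter with an SV40 polyadenylation signal, but no feature table is provided to confirm this here.

The plasmid is propagated in E. coli under kanamycin selection. The same class of resistance cassette confers neomycin resistance in mammalian cells, so stably transfected populations can be selected with G418. Copy number is recorded as unknown.

Sec10/EXOC5 is a subunit of the exocyst, the multiprotein complex that tethers secretory vesicles to the plasma membrane and acts as an effector of Ral GTPases. A GFP-tagged version allows the protein's localisation to be followed by fluorescence microscopy, and it can be detected or pulled down through the GFP moiety in interaction studies. The associated publication concerns Ral and Rheb GTPase-activating proteins linking mTOR and GTPase signalling in aging, autophagy and tumour cell invasion. This suggests the construct was used to examine exocyst components in that context, although the record states its purpose only as expression of Sec10.
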