Addgene plasmid #53759: pEGFP-C3-Sec10
Purpose: pEGFP-C3 plasmid that expresses Sec10
Depositing lab: Channing Der. Depositing organization: University of North Carolina at Chapel Hill. Publication: Ral and Rheb GTPase activating proteins integrate mTOR and GTPase signaling in aging, autophagy, and tumor cell invasion. Martin TD, Chen XW, Kaplan RE, Saltiel AR, Walker CL, Reiner DJ, Der CJ. Mol Cell. 2014 Jan 23;53(2):209-20. doi: 10.1016/j.molcel.2013.12.004. Epub 2014 Jan 2. PubMed 24389102.
Backbone
  Vector backbone: pEGFP-C3
  Backbone size w/o insert (bp): 4700
  Total vector size (bp): 6827
  Vector type: Mammalian Expression
  Selectable markers: Neomycin (select with G418)
Growth in bacteria
  Bacterial resistance: Kanamycin, 50 μg/mL
  Growth temperature: 37°C
  Growth strain: DH5alpha
  Copy number: Unknown
Gene/Insert
  Gene/Insert name: Sec10 (alt names: EXOC5; SEC10P; SEC10L1)
  Species: H. sapiens (human)
  Insert size (bp): 2127
  Entrez Gene: EXOC5 (a.k.a. HSEC10, PRO1912, SEC10, SEC10L1, SEC10P)
  Tag / fusion protein: GFP (N terminal on backbone)
  Cloning method: Restriction Enzyme; 5′ cloning site Xho1 (not destroyed); 3′ cloning site BamH1 (not destroyed)
  Sequencing primers: 5′ EGFP-C
Terms and licenses: Academic/Nonprofit Terms; Industry Terms: Not Available to Industry
How to cite: pEGFP-C3-Sec10 was a gift from Channing Der (Addgene plasmid # 53759 ; http://n2t.net/addgene:53759 ; RRID:Addgene_53759)
